Addgene plasmid #55650: pAAV-hSyn Con/Fon EYFP
Purpose: Cre-on/Flp-on EYFP under the Synapsin promoter
Depositing lab: Karl Deisseroth. Depositing organization: Stanford University. Publication: Targeting cells with single vectors using multiple-feature Boolean logic. Fenno LE, Mattis J, Ramakrishnan C, Hyun M, Lee SY, He M, Tucciarone J, Selimbeyoglu A, Berndt A, Grosenick L, Zalocusky KA, Bernstein H, Swanson H, Perry C, Diester I, Boyce FM, Bass CE, Neve R, Huang ZJ, Deisseroth K. Nat Methods. 2014 Jul;11(7):763-72. doi: 10.1038/nmeth.2996. Epub 2014 Jun 8. PubMed 24908100.
Backbone
  Vector backbone: AAV
  Backbone size w/o insert (bp): 4536
  Total vector size (bp): 5854
  Vector type: Mammalian Expression, AAV ; Cre on/Flp on eYFP
Growth in bacteria
  Bacterial resistance: Ampicillin, 100 μg/mL
  Growth temperature: 37°C
  Growth strain: NEB Stable
  Copy number: High Copy
Gene/Insert
  Gene/Insert name: eYFP with introns
  Species: Synthetic
  Insert size (bp): 1310
  Promoter: hSyn
  Cloning method: Restriction Enzyme; 5′ cloning site BamHI (not destroyed); 3′ cloning site EcoRI (not destroyed)
  Sequencing primers: 5′ ccacgcgaggcgcgagatag; 3′ GCAATAGCATGATACAAAGG
Terms and licenses: Academic/Nonprofit Terms; Industry Terms: Not Available to Industry
How to cite: pAAV-hSyn Con/Fon EYFP was a gift from Karl Deisseroth (Addgene plasmid # 55650 ; http://n2t.net/addgene:55650 ; RRID:Addgene_55650) For viral preps, please replace (Addgene plasmid # 55650) in the above sentence with: (Addgene viral prep # 55650-AAV8) or (Addgene viral prep # 55650-AAVrg)
