[The description below was written by a language model from this plasmid's Addgene catalogue record, the feature table of its GenBank file and pLannotate feature annotations shown in this document.]
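Description:
pAAV-hSyn Con/Fon EYFP is an AAV transfer plasmid of about 5.85 kb for intersectional, recombinase-dependent labelling of neurons. The bacterial portion carries a high-copy ColE1/pUC-type origin, an f1/M13 phage origin and a beta-lactamase (AmpR) gene for ampicillin selection. The expression cassette is bounded by two AAV2 inverted terminal repeats, which allow it to be packaged into recombinant AAV particles when replication and capsid functions are supplied in trans. The two sequence records held for this plasmid differ by 11 bp (5,843 versus 5,854) and start at different positions, but they describe the same arrangement of parts.

Within the ITRs, the human synapsin I promoter provides neuron-specific transcription of a synthetic "eYFP with introns" insert of about 1.3 kb, followed by a WPRE to enhance transcript stability and expression and a human growth hormone polyadenylation signal. The EYFP coding sequence is split into two fragments, both annotated in the reverse orientation relative to the promoter and associated with truncated β-globin intron segments. The first fragment, which has a Kozak sequence, sits between oppositely oriented lox2272 and loxN pairs, a double-floxed inverted arrangement in which Cre flips the segment into the sense orientation and locks it there. By the stated Cre-on/Flp-on design, the second fragment should be inverted by Flp in the same way, but neither feature table annotates any Flp recognition sites. The VC155 call in one table appears to be a match to the C-terminal part of EYFP. Only when both exons are inverted can splicing yield an intact EYFP reading frame, so fluorescence reports cells expressing both Cre and Flp, a Boolean AND gate. The construct is used as a fluorescent reporter or control for dual-recombinase targeting of defined neuronal populations.
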