LOCUS       Exported 5843 bp ds-DNA circular SYN 12-MAY-2021
DEFINITION  Cre-on/Flp-on EYFP under the Synapsin promoter.
ACCESSION   .
VERSION     .
KEYWORDS    pAAV-hSyn Con/Fon EYFP
SOURCE      synthetic DNA construct
  ORGANISM  synthetic DNA construct
REFERENCE   1 (bases 1 to 5843)
  AUTHORS   Fenno LE, Mattis J, Ramakrishnan C, Hyun M, Lee SY, He M, Tucciarone
            J, Selimbeyoglu A, Berndt A, Grosenick L, Zalocusky KA, Bernstein H,
            Swanson H, Perry C, Diester I, Boyce FM, Bass CE, Neve R, Huang ZJ,
            Deisseroth K
  TITLE     Targeting cells with single vectors using multiple-feature Boolean
            logic.
  JOURNAL   Nat Methods. 2014 Jul;11(7):763-72. doi: 10.1038/nmeth.2996. Epub
            2014 Jun 8.
  PUBMED    24908100
REFERENCE   2 (bases 1 to 5843)
  AUTHORS   .
  TITLE     Direct Submission
  JOURNAL   Exported May 12, 2021 from SnapGene Server 1.1.58
            http://www.snapgene.com
FEATURES             Location/Qualifiers
     source          1..5843
                     /organism="synthetic DNA construct"
                     /mol_type="other DNA"
     protein_bind    249..282
                     /label=lox2272
                     /bound_moiety="Cre recombinase"
                     /note="Cre-mediated recombination occurs in the 8-bp core
                     sequence (GGATACTT). lox2272 sites are compatible with each
                     other, but incompatible with loxP or loxN sites (Lee and
                     Saito, 1988)."
     protein_bind    333..366
                     /label=loxN
                     /bound_moiety="Cre recombinase"
                     /note="Cre-mediated recombination occurs in the 8-bp core
                     sequence (GTATACCT). loxN sites are compatible with each
                     other, but incompatible with loxP or lox2272 sites."
     primer_bind     479..500
                     /label=EGFP-N
                     /note="EGFP, reverse primer"
     regulatory      542..551
                     /regulatory_class="other"
                     /note="vertebrate consensus sequence for strong initiation
                     of translation (Kozak, 1987)"
     protein_bind    complement(556..589)
                     /label=lox2272
                     /bound_moiety="Cre recombinase"
                     /note="Cre-mediated recombination occurs in the 8-bp core
                     sequence (GGATACTT). lox2272 sites are compatible with each
                     other, but incompatible with loxP or loxN sites (Lee and
                     Saito, 1988)."
     protein_bind    complement(640..673)
                     /label=loxN
                     /bound_moiety="Cre recombinase"
                     /note="Cre-mediated recombination occurs in the 8-bp core
                     sequence (GTATACCT). loxN sites are compatible with each
                     other, but incompatible with loxP or lox2272 sites."
     CDS             complement(809..1060)
                     /codon_start=1
                     /product="C-terminal fragment of mVenus for use in
                     bimolecular fluorescence complementation (BiFC) (Kodama and
                     Hu, 2010)"
                     /label=VC155
                     /translation="DKQKNGIKVNFKIRHNIEDGSVQLADHYQQNTPIGDGPVLLPDNH
                     YLSYQSALSKDPNEKRDHMVLLEFVTAAGITLGMDELYK"
     primer_bind     complement(851..872)
                     /label=EGFP-C
                     /note="EGFP, forward primer"
     primer_bind     1200..1219
                     /label=EXFP-R
                     /note="For distinguishing EGFP variants, reverse primer"
     misc_feature    1583..2171
                     /label=WPRE
                     /note="woodchuck hepatitis virus posttranscriptional
                     regulatory element"
     primer_bind     complement(1636..1656)
                     /label=WPRE-R
                     /note="WPRE, reverse primer"
     CDS             complement(2054..2065)
                     /codon_start=1
                     /product="Factor Xa recognition and cleavage site"
                     /label=Factor Xa site
                     /translation="IEGR"
     polyA_signal    2203..2679
                     /label=hGH poly(A) signal
                     /note="human growth hormone polyadenylation signal"
     primer_bind     complement(2402..2421)
                     /label=hGH-PA-R
                     /note="Human growth hormone terminator, reverse primer"
     repeat_region   2719..2859
                     /label=AAV2 ITR
                     /note="inverted terminal repeat of adeno-associated virus
                     serotype 2"
     repeat_region   2719..2848
                     /label=AAV2 ITR
     rep_origin      2934..3389
                     /direction=RIGHT
                     /label=f1 ori
                     /note="f1 bacteriophage origin of replication; arrow
                     indicates direction of (+) strand synthesis"
     primer_bind     complement(3021..3040)
                     /label=F1ori-R
                     /note="F1 origin, reverse primer"
     primer_bind     3231..3252
                     /label=F1ori-F
                     /note="F1 origin, forward primer"
     primer_bind     complement(3406..3425)
                     /label=pRS-marker
                     /note="pRS vectors, use to sequence yeast selectable
                     marker"
     primer_bind     3525..3547
                     /label=pGEX 3'
                     /note="pGEX vectors, reverse primer"
     primer_bind     complement(3585..3603)
                     /label=pBRforEco
                     /note="pBR322 vectors, upsteam of EcoRI site, forward
                     primer"
     promoter        3671..3775
                     /gene="bla"
                     /label=AmpR promoter
     CDS             3776..4636
                     /codon_start=1
                     /gene="bla"
                     /product="beta-lactamase"
                     /label=AmpR
                     /note="confers resistance to ampicillin, carbenicillin, and
                     related antibiotics"
                     /translation="MSIQHFRVALIPFFAAFCLPVFAHPETLVKVKDAEDQLGARVGYI
                     ELDLNSGKILESFRPEERFPMMSTFKVLLCGAVLSRIDAGQEQLGRRIHYSQNDLVEYS
                     PVTEKHLTDGMTVRELCSAAITMSDNTAANLLLTTIGGPKELTAFLHNMGDHVTRLDRW
                     EPELNEAIPNDERDTTMPVAMATTLRKLLTGELLTLASRQQLIDWMEADKVAGPLLRSA
                     LPAGWFIADKSGAGERGSRGIIAALGPDGKPSRIVVIYTTGSQATMDERNRQIAEIGAS
                     LIKHW"
     primer_bind     complement(3994..4013)
                     /label=Amp-R
                     /note="Ampicillin resistance gene, reverse primer"
     rep_origin      4807..5395
                     /direction=RIGHT
                     /label=ori
                     /note="high-copy-number ColE1/pMB1/pBR322/pUC origin of
                     replication"
     primer_bind     5296..5315
                     /label=pBR322ori-F
                     /note="pBR322 origin, forward primer"
     repeat_region   5457..5586
                     /label=AAV2 ITR (alternate)
                     /note="Functional equivalent of wild-type AAV2 ITR"
     promoter        5631..235
                     /label=hSyn promoter
                     /note="human synapsin I promoter; confers neuron-specific
                     expression (Kugler et al., 2003)"
ORIGIN
        1 ccaccgccgc ctcagcactg aaggcgcgct gacgtcactc gccggtcccc cgcaaactcc
       61 ccttcccggc caccttggtc gcgtccgcgc cgccgccggc ccagccggac cgcaccacgc
      121 gaggcgcgag ataggggggc acgggcgcga ccatctgcgc tgcggcgccg gcgactcagc
      181 gctgcctcag tctgcggtgg gcagcggagg agtcgtgtcg tgcctgagag cgcagtcgag
      241 aaggatccat aacttcgtat aggatacttt atacgaagtt atgtagctgg agcaatttga
      301 aaagattgtt gtattacctc tagctgcgct taataacttc gtatagtata ccttatacga
      361 agttatacta gtcctcctgt actcaccttg ccggtggtgc agatgaactt cagggtcagc
      421 ttgccgtagg tggcatcgcc ctcgccctcg ccggacacgc tgaacttgtg gccgtttacg
      481 tcgccgtcca gctcgaccag gatgggcacc accccggtga acagctcctc gcccttgctc
      541 accatggtgg ctagcataac ttcgtataaa gtatcctata cgaagttatt tgccttaacc
      601 cagaaattat cactgttatt ctttagatag gtgcaaagaa taacttcgta taaggtatac
      661 tatacgaagt tatggtaccg aagttcctat tcttcaaata gtataggaac ttcaattgtt
      721 attggtgcaa agaatcactt ccttaagtct ttatactgcc caggaagttc ctattcttca
      781 aaaggtatag gaacttcggc gcgccttact tgtacagctc gtccatgccg agagtgatcc
      841 cggcggcggt cacgaactcc agcaggacca tgtgatcgcg cttctcgttg gggtctttgc
      901 tcagggcgga ctggtagctc aggtagtggt tgtcgggcag cagcacgggg ccgtcgccga
      961 tgggggtgtt ctgctggtag tggtcggcga gctgcacgct gccgtcctcg atgttgtggc
     1021 ggatcttgaa gttcaccttg atgccgttct tctgcttgtc ggccatgata tagacgttgt
     1081 ggctgttgta gttgtactcc agcttgtgcc ccaggatgtt gccgtcctcc ttgaagtcga
     1141 tgcccttcag ctcgatgcgg ttcaccaggg tgtcgccctc gaacttcacc tcggcgcggg
     1201 tcttgtagtt gccgtcgtcc ttgaagaaga tggtgcgctc ctggacgtag ccttcgggca
     1261 tggcggactt gaagaagtcg tgctgcttca tgtggtcggg gtagcgggcg aagcactgca
     1321 ggccgtagcc gaaggtggtc acgagggtgg gccagggcac gggcagctgt gggacgacat
     1381 gacttaacca gttaaccatg ttctctgaac atgagaaggg ctggccactc tccagagctc
     1441 gaagttccta tactatttga agaataggaa cttcttgcct taacccagaa attatcactg
     1501 ttattcttta gaatggtgca aagagaagtt cctatacctt ttgaagaata ggaacttcga
     1561 attcgatatc aagcttatcg ataatcaacc tctggattac aaaatttgtg aaagattgac
     1621 tggtattctt aactatgttg ctccttttac gctatgtgga tacgctgctt taatgccttt
     1681 gtatcatgct attgcttccc gtatggcttt cattttctcc tccttgtata aatcctggtt
     1741 gctgtctctt tatgaggagt tgtggcccgt tgtcaggcaa cgtggcgtgg tgtgcactgt
     1801 gtttgctgac gcaaccccca ctggttgggg cattgccacc acctgtcagc tcctttccgg
     1861 gactttcgct ttccccctcc ctattgccac ggcggaactc atcgccgcct gccttgcccg
     1921 ctgctggaca ggggctcggc tgttgggcac tgacaattcc gtggtgttgt cggggaaatc
     1981 atcgtccttt ccttggctgc tcgcctatgt tgccacctgg attctgcgcg ggacgtcctt
     2041 ctgctacgtc ccttcggccc tcaatccagc ggaccttcct tcccgcggcc tgctgccggc
     2101 tctgcggcct cttccgcgtc ttcgccttcg ccctcagacg agtcggatct ccctttgggc
     2161 cgcctccccg catcgatacc gagcgctgct cgagagatct acgggtggca tccctgtgac
     2221 ccctccccag tgcctctcct ggccctggaa gttgccactc cagtgcccac cagccttgtc
     2281 ctaataaaat taagttgcat cattttgtct gactaggtgt ccttctataa tattatgggg
     2341 tggagggggg tggtatggag caaggggcaa gttgggaaga caacctgtag ggcctgcggg
     2401 gtctattggg aaccaagctg gagtgcagtg gcacaatctt ggctcactgc aatctccgcc
     2461 tcctgggttc aagcgattct cctgcctcag cctcccgagt tgttgggatt ccaggcatgc
     2521 atgaccaggc tcagctaatt tttgtttttt tggtagagac ggggtttcac catattggcc
     2581 aggctggtct ccaactccta atctcaggtg atctacccac cttggcctcc caaattgctg
     2641 ggattacagg cgtgaaccac tgctcccttc cctgtccttc tgattttgta ggtaaccacg
     2701 tgcggaccga gcggccgcag gaacccctag tgatggagtt ggccactccc tctctgcgcg
     2761 ctcgctcgct cactgaggcc gggcgaccaa aggtcgcccg acgcccgggc tttgcccggg
     2821 cggcctcagt gagcgagcga gcgcgcagct gcctgcaggg gcgcctgatg cggtattttc
     2881 tccttacgca tctgtgcggt atttcacacc gcatannnnn nnnnnnnnnn nnnnnnnnnn
     2941 nnnnnnnnnn nnnnnnnnnn nnnnnnnnnn nnnnnnnnnn nnnnnnnnnn nnnnnnnnnn
     3001 nnnnnnnnnn tnnnnnnnnn nnnnnnnnnn nnnnnnnnnn nnnnnnnnnn nnnnnnncnn
     3061 nnnnnnnnnn nnnnnnnnnn nnnnnnnnnn nnnnnnnnnn nnnnnnnnnn nnnnnnnnnn
     3121 nnnnnnnnnn nnnnnnnnnn nnnnnnnnnn nnnnnnnnnn nnnnnnnnnn nnnnnnnnnn
     3181 nnnnnnnnnn nnnnnnnnnc ctttgacgtt ggagtccacg ttctttaata gtggactctt
     3241 gttccaaact ggaacaacac tcaactctat ctcgggctat tcttttgatt tataagggat
     3301 tttgccgatt tcggtctatt ggttaaaaaa tgagctgatt taacaaaaat ttaacgcgaa
     3361 ttttaacaaa atattaacgt ttacaatttt atggtgcact ctcagtacaa tctgctctga
     3421 tgccgcatag ttaagccagc cccgacaccc gccaacaccc gctgacgcgc cctgacgggc
     3481 ttgtctgctc ccggcatccg cttacagaca agctgtgacc gtctccggga gctgcatgtg
     3541 tcagaggttt tcaccgtcat caccgaaacg cgcgagacga aagggcctcg tgatacgcct
     3601 atttttatag gttaatgtca tgataataat ggtttcttag acgtcaggtg gcacttttcg
     3661 gggaaatgtg cgcggaaccc ctatttgttt atttttctaa atacattcaa atatgtatcc
     3721 gctcatgaga caataaccct gataaatgct tcaataatat tgaaaaagga agagtatgag
     3781 tattcaacat ttccgtgtcg cccttattcc cttttttgcg gcattttgcc ttcctgtttt
     3841 tgctcaccca gaaacgctgg tgaaagtaaa agatgctgaa gatcagttgg gtgcacgagt
     3901 gggttacatc gaactggatc tcaacagcgg taagatcctt gagagttttc gccccgaaga
     3961 acgttttcca atgatgagca cttttaaagt tctgctatgt ggcgcggtat tatcccgtat
     4021 tgacgccggg caagagcaac tcggtcgccg catacactat tctcagaatg acttggttga
     4081 gtactcacca gtcacagaaa agcatcttac ggatggcatg acagtaagag aattatgcag
     4141 tgctgccata accatgagtg ataacactgc ggccaactta cttctgacaa cgatcggagg
     4201 accgaaggag ctaaccgctt ttttgcacaa catgggggat catgtaactc gccttgatcg
     4261 ttgggaaccg gagctgaatg aagccatacc aaacgacgag cgtgacacca cgatgcctgt
     4321 agcaatggca acaacgttgc gcaaactatt aactggcgaa ctacttactc tagcttcccg
     4381 gcaacaatta atagactgga tggaggcgga taaagttgca ggaccacttc tgcgctcggc
     4441 ccttccggct ggctggttta ttgctgataa atctggagcc ggtgagcgtg ggtctcgcgg
     4501 tatcattgca gcactggggc cagatggtaa gccctcccgt atcgtagtta tctacacgac
     4561 ggggagtcag gcaactatgg atgaacgaaa tagacagatc gctgagatag gtgcctcact
     4621 gattaagcat tggtaactgt cagaccaagt ttactcatat atactttaga ttgatttaaa
     4681 acttcatttt taatttaaaa ggatctaggt gaagatcctt tttgataatc tcatgaccaa
     4741 aatcccttaa cgtgagtttt cgttccactg agcgtcagac cccgtagaaa agatcaaagg
     4801 atcttcttga gatccttttt ttctgcgcgt aatctgctgc ttgcaaacaa aaaaaccacc
     4861 gctaccagcg gtggtttgtt tgccggatca agagctacca actctttttc cgaaggtaac
     4921 tggcttcagc agagcgcaga taccaaatac tgttcttcta gtgtagccgt agttaggcca
     4981 ccacttcaag aactctgtag caccgcctac atacctcgct ctgctaatcc tgttaccagt
     5041 ggctgctgcc agtggcgata agtcgtgtct taccgggttg gactcaagac gatagttacc
     5101 ggataaggcg cagcggtcgg gctgaacggg gggttcgtgc acacagccca gcttggagcg
     5161 aacgacctac accgaactga gatacctaca gcgtgagcta tgagaaagcg ccacgcttcc
     5221 cgaagggaga aaggcggaca ggtatccggt aagcggcagg gtcggaacag gagagcgcac
     5281 gagggagctt ccagggggaa acgcctggta tctttatagt cctgtcgggt ttcgccacct
     5341 ctgacttgag cgtcgatttt tgtgatgctc gtcagggggg cggagcctat ggaaaaacgc
     5401 cagcaacgcg gcctttttac ggttcctggc cttttgctgg ccttttgctc acatgtcctg
     5461 caggcagctg cgcgctcgct cgctcactga ggccgcccgg gcgtcgggcg acctttggtc
     5521 gcccggcctc agtgagcgag cgagcgcgca gagagggagt ggccaactcc atcactaggg
     5581 gttcctgcgg ccgcacgcgt gtgtctagac tgcagagggc cctgcgtatg agtgcaagtg
     5641 ggttttagga ccaggatgag gcggggtggg ggtgcctacc tgacgaccga ccccgaccca
     5701 ctggacaagc acccaacccc cattccccaa attgcgcatc ccctatcaga gagggggagg
     5761 ggaaacagga tgcggcgagg cgcgtgcgca ctgccagctt cagcaccgcg gacagtgcct
     5821 tcgcccccgc ctggcggcgc gcg
//
