Features (pLannotate 1.2.2; 21 found; start..end, strand, type, name):
      1..141     -  repeat_region  AAV2 ITR: inverted terminal repeat of adeno-associated virus serotype 2 inverted
    186..633     +  promoter       hSyn promoter: human synapsin I promoter; confers neuron-specific expression (Kügler et al., 2003)
    647..680     +  protein_bind   lox2272: Cre-mediated recombination occurs in the 8-bp core sequence (GGATACTT). lox2272 sites are compatible with each other, but incompatible with loxP or loxN sites (Lee and Saito, 1988). Cre recombinase
    731..764     +  protein_bind   loxN: Cre-mediated recombination occurs in the 8-bp core sequence (GTATACCT). loxN sites are compatible with each other, but incompatible with loxP or lox2272 sites. Cre recombinase
    785..943     -  CDS            EYFP (fragment): EYFP is a basic (constitutively fluorescent) green/yellow fluorescent protein published in 1996, derived from Aequorea victoria. It is reported to be a very rapidly-maturing weak dimer with high acid sensitivity.
    954..987     -  protein_bind   lox2272: Cre-mediated recombination occurs in the 8-bp core sequence (GGATACTT). lox2272 sites are compatible with each other, but incompatible with loxP or loxN sites (Lee and Saito, 1988). Cre recombinase
    988..1037    -  intron         β-globin intron (fragment): internally truncated intron from human β-globin
   1038..1071    -  protein_bind   loxN: Cre-mediated recombination occurs in the 8-bp core sequence (GTATACCT). loxN sites are compatible with each other, but incompatible with loxP or lox2272 sites. Cre recombinase
   1204..1766    -  CDS            EYFP (fragment): enhanced YFP mammalian codon-optimized
   1873..1923    -  intron         β-globin intron (fragment): internally truncated intron from human β-globin
   1957..1981    +  misc_feature   MCS (fragment): pBluescript multiple cloning site
   1981..2569    +  misc_feature   WPRE: woodchuck hepatitis virus posttranscriptional regulatory element
   2601..3077    +  polyA_signal   hGH poly(A) signal: human growth hormone polyadenylation signal
   3117..3257    +  repeat_region  AAV2 ITR: inverted terminal repeat of adeno-associated virus serotype 2 inverted
   3262..3313    -  misc_feature   bom (fragment): basis of mobility region from pBR322
   3332..3712    +  rep_origin     M13 ori (sequence partly withheld): M13 bacteriophage origin of replication; arrow indicates direction of (+) strand synthesis
   3788..3837    -  misc_feature   bom (fragment): basis of mobility region from pBR322
   3939..3974    -  CDS            rop (fragment): Rop protein, which maintains plasmids at low copy number; rop
   4069..4173    +  promoter       AmpR promoter: bla
   4174..5034    +  CDS            AmpR: β-lactamase; bla; confers resistance to ampicillin, carbenicillin, and related antibiotics
   5205..5793    +  rep_origin     ori: high-copy-number ColE1/pMB1/pBR322/pUC origin of replication
>Addgene plasmid #55650 | pAAV-hSyn Con/Fon EYFP | depositor full sequence | sequence record 86453 | pAAV-hSyn Con/Fon EYFP sequence 5854 bps
CCTGCAGGCAGCTGCGCGCTCGCTCGCTCACTGAGGCCGCCCGGGCAAAGCCCGGGCGTCGGGCGACCTT
TGGTCGCCCGGCCTCAGTGAGCGAGCGAGCGCGCAGAGAGGGAGTGGCCAACTCCATCACTAGGGGTTCC
TGCGGCCGCACGCGTGTGTCTAGACTGCAGAGGGCCCTGCGTATGAGTGCAAGTGGGTTTTAGGACCAGG
ATGAGGCGGGGTGGGGGTGCCTACCTGACGACCGACCCCGACCCACTGGACAAGCACCCAACCCCCATTC
CCCAAATTGCGCATCCCCTATCAGAGAGGGGGAGGGGAAACAGGATGCGGCGAGGCGCGTGCGCACTGCC
AGCTTCAGCACCGCGGACAGTGCCTTCGCCCCCGCCTGGCGGCGCGCGCCACCGCCGCCTCAGCACTGAA
GGCGCGCTGACGTCACTCGCCGGTCCCCCGCAAACTCCCCTTCCCGGCCACCTTGGTCGCGTCCGCGCCG
CCGCCGGCCCAGCCGGACCGCACCACGCGAGGCGCGAGATAGGGGGGCACGGGCGCGACCATCTGCGCTG
CGGCGCCGGCGACTCAGCGCTGCCTCAGTCTGCGGTGGGCAGCGGAGGAGTCGTGTCGTGCCTGAGAGCG
CAGTCGAGAAGGATCCATAACTTCGTATAGGATACTTTATACGAAGTTATGTAGCTGGAGCAATTTGAAA
AGATTGTTGTATTACCTCTAGCTGCGCTTAATAACTTCGTATAGTATACCTTATACGAAGTTATACTAGT
CCTCCTGTACTCACCTTGCCGGTGGTGCAGATGAACTTCAGGGTCAGCTTGCCGTAGGTGGCATCGCCCT
CGCCCTCGCCGGACACGCTGAACTTGTGGCCGTTTACGTCGCCGTCCAGCTCGACCAGGATGGGCACCAC
CCCGGTGAACAGCTCCTCGCCCTTGCTCACCATGGTGGCTAGCATAACTTCGTATAAAGTATCCTATACG
AAGTTATTTGCCTTAACCCAGAAATTATCACTGTTATTCTTTAGATAGGTGCAAAGAATAACTTCGTATA
AGGTATACTATACGAAGTTATGGTACCGAAGTTCCTATTCTTCAAATAGTATAGGAACTTCAATTGTTAT
TGGTGCAAAGAATCACTTCCTTAAGTCTTTATACTGCCCAGGAAGTTCCTATTCTTCAAAAGGTATAGGA
ACTTCGGCGCGCCTTACTTGTACAGCTCGTCCATGCCGAGAGTGATCCCGGCGGCGGTCACGAACTCCAG
CAGGACCATGTGATCGCGCTTCTCGTTGGGGTCTTTGCTCAGGGCGGACTGGTAGCTCAGGTAGTGGTTG
TCGGGCAGCAGCACGGGGCCGTCGCCGATGGGGGTGTTCTGCTGGTAGTGGTCGGCGAGCTGCACGCTGC
CGTCCTCGATGTTGTGGCGGATCTTGAAGTTCACCTTGATGCCGTTCTTCTGCTTGTCGGCCATGATATA
GACGTTGTGGCTGTTGTAGTTGTACTCCAGCTTGTGCCCCAGGATGTTGCCGTCCTCCTTGAAGTCGATG
CCCTTCAGCTCGATGCGGTTCACCAGGGTGTCGCCCTCGAACTTCACCTCGGCGCGGGTCTTGTAGTTGC
CGTCGTCCTTGAAGAAGATGGTGCGCTCCTGGACGTAGCCTTCGGGCATGGCGGACTTGAAGAAGTCGTG
CTGCTTCATGTGGTCGGGGTAGCGGGCGAAGCACTGCAGGCCGTAGCCGAAGGTGGTCACGAGGGTGGGC
CAGGGCACGGGCAGCTGTGGGACGACATGACTTAACCAGTTAACCATGTTCTCTGAACATGAGAAGGGCT
GGCCACTCTCCAGAGCTCGAAGTTCCTATACTATTTGAAGAATAGGAACTTCTTGCCTTAACCCAGAAAT
TATCACTGTTATTCTTTAGAATGGTGCAAAGAGAAGTTCCTATACCTTTTGAAGAATAGGAACTTCGAAT
TCGATATCAAGCTTATCGATAATCAACCTCTGGATTACAAAATTTGTGAAAGATTGACTGGTATTCTTAA
CTATGTTGCTCCTTTTACGCTATGTGGATACGCTGCTTTAATGCCTTTGTATCATGCTATTGCTTCCCGT
ATGGCTTTCATTTTCTCCTCCTTGTATAAATCCTGGTTGCTGTCTCTTTATGAGGAGTTGTGGCCCGTTG
TCAGGCAACGTGGCGTGGTGTGCACTGTGTTTGCTGACGCAACCCCCACTGGTTGGGGCATTGCCACCAC
CTGTCAGCTCCTTTCCGGGACTTTCGCTTTCCCCCTCCCTATTGCCACGGCGGAACTCATCGCCGCCTGC
CTTGCCCGCTGCTGGACAGGGGCTCGGCTGTTGGGCACTGACAATTCCGTGGTGTTGTCGGGGAAATCAT
CGTCCTTTCCTTGGCTGCTCGCCTATGTTGCCACCTGGATTCTGCGCGGGACGTCCTTCTGCTACGTCCC
TTCGGCCCTCAATCCAGCGGACCTTCCTTCCCGCGGCCTGCTGCCGGCTCTGCGGCCTCTTCCGCGTCTT
CGCCTTCGCCCTCAGACGAGTCGGATCTCCCTTTGGGCCGCCTCCCCGCATCGATACCGAGCGCTGCTCG
AGAGATCTACGGGTGGCATCCCTGTGACCCCTCCCCAGTGCCTCTCCTGGCCCTGGAAGTTGCCACTCCA
GTGCCCACCAGCCTTGTCCTAATAAAATTAAGTTGCATCATTTTGTCTGACTAGGTGTCCTTCTATAATA
TTATGGGGTGGAGGGGGGTGGTATGGAGCAAGGGGCAAGTTGGGAAGACAACCTGTAGGGCCTGCGGGGT
CTATTGGGAACCAAGCTGGAGTGCAGTGGCACAATCTTGGCTCACTGCAATCTCCGCCTCCTGGGTTCAA
GCGATTCTCCTGCCTCAGCCTCCCGAGTTGTTGGGATTCCAGGCATGCATGACCAGGCTCAGCTAATTTT
TGTTTTTTTGGTAGAGACGGGGTTTCACCATATTGGCCAGGCTGGTCTCCAACTCCTAATCTCAGGTGAT
CTACCCACCTTGGCCTCCCAAATTGCTGGGATTACAGGCGTGAACCACTGCTCCCTTCCCTGTCCTTCTG
ATTTTGTAGGTAACCACGTGCGGACCGAGCGGCCGCAGGAACCCCTAGTGATGGAGTTGGCCACTCCCTC
TCTGCGCGCTCGCTCGCTCACTGAGGCCGGGCGACCAAAGGTCGCCCGACGCCCGGGCTTTGCCCGGGCG
GCCTCAGTGAGCGAGCGAGCGCGCAGCTGCCTGCAGGGGCGCCTGATGCGGTATTTTCTCCTTACGCATC
TGTGCGGTATTTCACACCGCATA
[142 nt withheld, positions 3314-3455]
C
[141 nt withheld, positions 3457-3597]
CCTTTGACGTTGGAGTCCACGTTCTTTAATAGTGGACTCTTGTTCCAAACTGGAACAACACTCAACCCTA
TCTCGGGCTATTCTTTTGATTTATAAGGGATTTTGCCGATTTCGGCCTATTGGTTAAAAAATGAGCTGAT
TTAACAAAAATTTAACGCGAATTTTAACAAAATATTAACGTTTACAATTTTATGGTGCACTCTCAGTACA
ATCTGCTCTGATGCCGCATAGTTAAGCCAGCCCCGACACCCGCCAACACCCGCTGACGCGCCCTGACGGG
CTTGTCTGCTCCCGGCATCCGCTTACAGACAAGCTGTGACCGTCTCCGGGAGCTGCATGTGTCAGAGGTT
TTCACCGTCATCACCGAAACGCGCGAGACGAAAGGGCCTCGTGATACGCCTATTTTTATAGGTTAATGTC
ATGATAATAATGGTTTCTTAGACGTCAGGTGGCACTTTTCGGGGAAATGTGCGCGGAACCCCTATTTGTT
TATTTTTCTAAATACATTCAAATATGTATCCGCTCATGAGACAATAACCCTGATAAATGCTTCAATAATA
TTGAAAAAGGAAGAGTATGAGTATTCAACATTTCCGTGTCGCCCTTATTCCCTTTTTTGCGGCATTTTGC
CTTCCTGTTTTTGCTCACCCAGAAACGCTGGTGAAAGTAAAAGATGCTGAAGATCAGTTGGGTGCACGAG
TGGGTTACATCGAACTGGATCTCAACAGCGGTAAGATCCTTGAGAGTTTTCGCCCCGAAGAACGTTTTCC
AATGATGAGCACTTTTAAAGTTCTGCTATGTGGCGCGGTATTATCCCGTATTGACGCCGGGCAAGAGCAA
CTCGGTCGCCGCATACACTATTCTCAGAATGACTTGGTTGAGTACTCACCAGTCACAGAAAAGCATCTTA
CGGATGGCATGACAGTAAGAGAATTATGCAGTGCTGCCATAACCATGAGTGATAACACTGCGGCCAACTT
ACTTCTGACAACGATCGGAGGACCGAAGGAGCTAACCGCTTTTTTGCACAACATGGGGGATCATGTAACT
CGCCTTGATCGTTGGGAACCGGAGCTGAATGAAGCCATACCAAACGACGAGCGTGACACCACGATGCCTG
TAGCAATGGCAACAACGTTGCGCAAACTATTAACTGGCGAACTACTTACTCTAGCTTCCCGGCAACAATT
AATAGACTGGATGGAGGCGGATAAAGTTGCAGGACCACTTCTGCGCTCGGCCCTTCCGGCTGGCTGGTTT
ATTGCTGATAAATCTGGAGCCGGTGAGCGTGGGTCTCGCGGTATCATTGCAGCACTGGGGCCAGATGGTA
AGCCCTCCCGTATCGTAGTTATCTACACGACGGGGAGTCAGGCAACTATGGATGAACGAAATAGACAGAT
CGCTGAGATAGGTGCCTCACTGATTAAGCATTGGTAACTGTCAGACCAAGTTTACTCATATATACTTTAG
ATTGATTTAAAACTTCATTTTTAATTTAAAAGGATCTAGGTGAAGATCCTTTTTGATAATCTCATGACCA
AAATCCCTTAACGTGAGTTTTCGTTCCACTGAGCGTCAGACCCCGTAGAAAAGATCAAAGGATCTTCTTG
AGATCCTTTTTTTCTGCGCGTAATCTGCTGCTTGCAAACAAAAAAACCACCGCTACCAGCGGTGGTTTGT
TTGCCGGATCAAGAGCTACCAACTCTTTTTCCGAAGGTAACTGGCTTCAGCAGAGCGCAGATACCAAATA
CTGTCCTTCTAGTGTAGCCGTAGTTAGGCCACCACTTCAAGAACTCTGTAGCACCGCCTACATACCTCGC
TCTGCTAATCCTGTTACCAGTGGCTGCTGCCAGTGGCGATAAGTCGTGTCTTACCGGGTTGGACTCAAGA
CGATAGTTACCGGATAAGGCGCAGCGGTCGGGCTGAACGGGGGGTTCGTGCACACAGCCCAGCTTGGAGC
GAACGACCTACACCGAACTGAGATACCTACAGCGTGAGCTATGAGAAAGCGCCACGCTTCCCGAAGGGAG
AAAGGCGGACAGGTATCCGGTAAGCGGCAGGGTCGGAACAGGAGAGCGCACGAGGGAGCTTCCAGGGGGA
AACGCCTGGTATCTTTATAGTCCTGTCGGGTTTCGCCACCTCTGACTTGAGCGTCGATTTTTGTGATGCT
CGTCAGGGGGGCGGAGCCTATGGAAAAACGCCAGCAACGCGGCCTTTTTACGGTTCCTGGCCTTTTGCTG
GCCTTTTGCTCACATGT
