>Addgene plasmid #55650 | pAAV-hSyn Con/Fon EYFP | addgene partial sequence | sequence record 92080 | hSyn1pro-F 5'-gcaagtgggttttaggacca-3'
GACAGCCCCAACCCCCATTCCCCAAATTGCGCATCCCCTATCAGAGAGGGGGAGGGGAAACAGGATGCGG
CGAGGCGCGTGCGCACTGCCAGCTTCAGCACCGCGGACAGTGCCTTCGCCCCCGCCTGGCGGCGCGCGCC
ACCGCCGCCTCAGCACTGAAGGCGCGCTGACGTCACTCGCCGGTCCCCCGCAAACTCCCCTTCCCGGCCA
CCTTGGTCGCGTCCGCGCCGCCGCCGGCCCAGCCGGACCGCACCACGCGAGGCGCGAGATAGGGGGGCAC
GGGCGCGACCATCTGCGCTGCGGCGCCGGCGACTCAGCGCTGCCTCAGTCTGCGGTGGGCAGCGGAGGAG
TCGTGTCGTGCCTGAGAGCGCAGTCGAGAAGGATCCATAACTTCGTATAGGATACTTTATACGAAGTTAT
GTAGCTGGAGCAATTTGAAAAGATTGTTGTATTACCTCTAGCTGCGCT
