>Addgene plasmid #55650 | pAAV-hSyn Con/Fon EYFP | addgene partial sequence | sequence record 93772 | EGFP-C 5'-CATGGTCCTGCTGGAGTTCGTG-3'
GTACAAGTAAGGCGCGCCGAAGTTCCTATACCTTTTGAAGAATAGGAACTTCCTGGGCAGTATAAAGACT
TAAGGAAGTGATTCTTTGCACCAATAACAATTGAAGTTCCTATACTATTTGAAGAATAGGAACTTCGGTA
CCATAACTTCGTATAGTATACCTTATACGAAGTTATTCTTTGCACCTATCTAAAGAATAACAGTGATAAT
TTCTGGGTTAAGGCAAATAACTTCGTATAGGATACTTTATACGAAGTTATGCTAGCCACCATGGTGAGCA
AGGGCGAGGAGCTGTTCACCGGGGTGGTGCCCATCCTGGTCGAGCTGGACGGCGACGTAAACGGCCACAA
GTTCAGCGTGTCCGGCGAGGGCGAGGGCGATGCCACCTACGGCAAGCTGACCCTGAAGTTCATCTGCACC
ACCGGCAAGGTGAGTACAGGAGGACTAGTATAACTTCGTATAAGGTATACTATACGAAGTTATTAAGCGC
AGCTAGAGGTAATACAACAATCTTTTCAAATTGCTCCAGCTACATAACTTCGTATAAAGTATCCTATACG
AAGTTATGGATCCTTCTCGACTGCGCTCTCAGGCACGACACGACTCCTCCGCTGCCCACCGCAGACTGAG
GCAGCGCTGAGTCGCCGGCGCCGCA
