>Addgene plasmid #55650 | pAAV-hSyn Con/Fon EYFP | addgene partial sequence | sequence record 93773 | Futet-R 5'-CAAAGGCATTAAAGCAGCGT-3'
ATACCAGTCAATCTTTCACAAATTTTGTAATCCAGAGGTTGATTATCGATAAGCTTGATATCGAATTCGA
AGTTCCTATTCTTCAAAAGGTATAGGAACTTCTCTTTGCACCATTCTAAAGAATAACAGTGATAATTTCT
GGGTTAAGGCAAGAAGTTCCTATTCTTCAAATAGTATAGGAACTTCGAGCTCTGGAGAGTGGCCAGCCCT
TCTCATGTTCAGAGAACATGGTTAACTGGTTAAGTCATGTCGTCCCACAGCTGCCCGTGCCCTGGCCCAC
CCTCGTGACCACCTTCGGCTACGGCCTGCAGTGCTTCGCCCGCTACCCCGACCACATGAAGCAGCACGAC
TTCTTCAAGTCCGCCATGCCCGAAGGCTACGTCCAGGAGCGCACCATCTTCTTCAAGGACGACGGCAACT
ACAAGACCCGCGCCGAGGTGAAGTTCGAGGGCGACACCCTGGTGAACCGCATCGAGCTGAAGGGCATCGA
CTTCAAGGAGGACGGCAACATCCTGGGGCACAAGCTGGAGTACAACTACAACAGCCACAACGTCTATATC
ATGGCCGACAAGCAGAAGAACGGCATCAAGGTGAACTTCAAGATCCGCCACAACATCGAGGACGGCAGCG
TGCAGCTCGCCGACCACTACCAGCAGAACACCCCCATCGGCGACGGCCCCGTGCTGCTGCCCGACAACCA
CTACCTGAGCTACCAGTCCGCCCTGAGCAAAGACCCCAACGAGAAGCGCGATCACATGGTCCTGCTGGAG
TTCGTGAC
